Addgene plasmid #65254: Str-KDEL_ManII-SBP-tagBFP
Purpose: synchronize trafficking of ManII from the ER (RUSH system)
Depositing lab: Franck Perez. Depositing organization: Institut Curie. Publication: Synchronization of secretory protein traffic in populations of cells. Boncompain G, Divoux S, Gareil N, de Forges H, Lescure A, Latreche L, Mercanti V, Jollivet F, Raposo G, Perez F. Nat Methods. 2012 Mar 11;9(5):493-8. doi: 10.1038/nmeth.1928. PubMed 22406856.
Backbone
  Vector backbone: pIRES_neo3
  Backbone manufacturer: Clontech
  Vector type: Mammalian Expression
Growth in bacteria
  Bacterial resistance: Ampicillin, 100 μg/mL
  Growth temperature: 37°C
  Growth strain: DH5alpha
  Copy number: High Copy
Gene/Insert
  Gene/Insert name: Streptavidin-KDEL and truncated Mannosidase II (alt name: MAN2A1)
  Species: M. musculus (mouse)
  Mutation: contains only amino acids 1 to 116 of ManII
  Promoter: CMV
  Tag / fusion protein: Streptavidin Binding Protein (SBP) (C terminal on insert); tagBFP (C terminal on insert)
  Cloning method: Unknown
  Sequencing primers: 5′ IRES-F; 3′ SV40pA-R
Terms and licenses: Academic/Nonprofit Terms; Industry Terms: Not Available to Industry
Depositor comments: luminal tagging
How to cite: Str-KDEL_ManII-SBP-tagBFP was a gift from Franck Perez (Addgene plasmid # 65254 ; http://n2t.net/addgene:65254 ; RRID:Addgene_65254)
