[The description below was written by a language model from this plasmid's Addgene catalogue record and pLannotate feature annotations shown in this document.]
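Description:
Str-KDEL_ManII-SBP-tagBFP is a bicistronic mammalian expression plasmid built on the Clontech pIRES_neo3 backbone and designed for the RUSH (retention using selective hooks) system, which synchronizes the trafficking of a secretory-pathway protein out of the endoplasmic reticulum. It is maintained in E. coli as a high-copy plasmid through a ColE1/pUC-type origin and is selected with ampicillin via the β-lactamase gene. The feature table shows no neomycin resistance cassette. The position downstream of the IRES appears to be occupied by the reporter instead, so no mammalian selection marker is evident from the annotation.

A single CMV enhancer/promoter drives one transcript carrying both RUSH components. The first cistron is the "hook": core streptavidin carrying a KDEL ER-retention signal, preceded by a short fragment annotated as human STIM1 that probably serves as a signal sequence for entry into the ER lumen, although the record does not say so. A chimeric intron and the EMCV IRES follow, allowing translation of the second cistron, the "reporter": amino acids 1 to 116 of mouse mannosidase II (Man2a1), a Golgi enzyme of N-glycan processing, fused at its C terminus to streptavidin binding protein (SBP) and the blue fluorescent protein TagBFP. The depositor describes this as luminal tagging. SV40 polyadenylation signals terminate the transcript.

In the RUSH system, SBP binds the ER-resident streptavidin and holds the ManII reporter in the ER. Added biotin competes for streptavidin and releases the reporter, which then moves as a synchronized wave toward the Golgi and can be followed by blue fluorescence imaging.
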