Features (pLannotate 1.2.2; 21 found; start..end, strand, type, name):
     36..80      -  misc_feature   bom (fragment): basis of mobility region from pBR322
    235..614     +  enhancer       CMV enhancer: human cytomegalovirus immediate early enhancer
    615..818     +  promoter       CMV promoter: human cytomegalovirus (CMV) immediate early promoter
    814..847     +  LTR            5' LTR (truncated) (fragment): truncated 5' long terminal repeat (LTR) from HIV-1
    863..881     +  promoter       T7 promoter: promoter for bacteriophage T7 RNA polymerase
    954..1067    +  CDS            STIM1 (fragment): STIM1_HUMAN - Also known as GOK From Homo sapiens (Human).
   1053..1553    +  CDS            SAV_STRAV (fragment): Experimental evidence at protein level: Swiss-Prot protein existence level 1. The biological function of streptavidin is not known. Forms a strong non-covalent specific complex with biotin (one molecule of biotin per subunit of streptavidin). From Streptomyces avidinii.
   1646..1875    +  intron         chimeric intron: chimera between introns from adenovirus and immunoglobulin heavy chain genes
   2044..2506    +  misc_feature   IRES: internal ribosome entry site (IRES) of the encephalomyocarditis virus (EMCV)
   2533..2880    +  CDS            Man2a1 (fragment): MA2A1_MOUSE - Also known as Mana2. Experimental evidence at protein level: Swiss-Prot protein existence level 1. Catalyzes the first committed step in the biosynthesis of complex N-glycans. It controls conversion of high mannose to complex N- glycans; the final hydrolytic step in the N-glycan maturation pathway. From Mus musculus (Mouse).
   3031..3720    +  CDS            TagBFP: TagBFP is a basic (constitutively fluorescent) blue fluorescent protein published in 2008, derived from Entacmaea quadricolor. It is reported to be a very rapidly-maturing monomer with very low acid sensitivity.
   3767..3851    +  CDS            large T antigen (fragment): large T antigen from SV40 (simian virus 40)
   3874..3995    +  polyA_signal   SV40 poly(A) signal: SV40 polyadenylation signal
   4006..4057    +  polyA_signal   SV40 poly(A) signal (fragment): SV40 polyadenylation signal
   4121..4137    -  protein_bind   lac operator: The lac repressor binds to the lac operator to inhibit transcription in E. coli. This inhibition can be relieved by adding lactose or isopropyl-β-D-thiogalactopyranoside (IPTG). lac repressor encoded by lacI
   4145..4175    -  promoter       lac promoter: promoter for the E. coli lac operon
   4190..4211    -  protein_bind   CAP binding site: CAP binding activates transcription in the presence of cAMP. E. coli catabolite activator protein
   4224..4316    -  CDS            lacI (fragment): lac repressor; lacI; The lac repressor binds to the lac operator to inhibit transcription in E. coli. This inhibition can be relieved by adding lactose or isopropyl-β-D-thiogalactopyranoside (IPTG).
   4499..5087    -  rep_origin     ori: high-copy-number ColE1/pMB1/pBR322/pUC origin of replication
   5258..6118    -  CDS            AmpR: β-lactamase; bla; confers resistance to ampicillin, carbenicillin, and related antibiotics
   6119..6223    -  promoter       AmpR promoter: bla
>Addgene plasmid #65254 | Str-KDEL_ManII-SBP-tagBFP | depositor full sequence | sequence record 110462 | Full Sequence
GACGGATCGGGAGATCTCCCGATCCCCTATGGTCGACTCTCAGTACAATCTGCTCTGATGCCGCATAGTT
AAGCCAGTATCTGCTCCCTGCTTGTGTGTTGGAGGTCGCTGAGTAGTGCGCGAGCAAAATTTAAGCTACA
ACAAGGCAAGGCTTGACCGACAATTGCATGAAGAATCTGCTTAGGGTTAGGCGTTTTGCGCTGCTTCGCG
ATGTACGGGCCAGATATACGCGTTGACATTGATTATTGACTAGTTATTAATAGTAATCAATTACGGGGTC
ATTAGTTCATAGCCCATATATGGAGTTCCGCGTTACATAACTTACGGTAAATGGCCCGCCTGGCTGACCG
CCCAACGACCCCCGCCCATTGACGTCAATAATGACGTATGTTCCCATAGTAACGCCAATAGGGACTTTCC
ATTGACGTCAATGGGTGGACTATTTACGGTAAACTGCCCACTTGGCAGTACATCAAGTGTATCATATGCC
AAGTACGCCCCCTATTGACGTCAATGACGGTAAATGGCCCGCCTGGCATTATGCCCAGTACATGACCTTA
TGGGACTTTCCTACTTGGCAGTACATCTACGTATTAGTCATCGCTATTACCATGGTGATGCGGTTTTGGC
AGTACATCAATGGGCGTGGATAGCGGTTTGACTCACGGGGATTTCCAAGTCTCCACCCCATTGACGTCAA
TGGGAGTTTGTTTTGGCACCAAAATCAACGGGACTTTCCAAAATGTCGTAACAACTCCGCCCCATTGACG
CAAATGGGCGGTAGGCGTGTACGGTGGGAGGTCTATATAAGCAGAGCTCTCTGGCTAACTAGAGAACCCA
CTGCTTACTGGCTTATCGAAATTAATACGACTCACTATAGGGAGACCCAAGCTTGGTACCGAGCTCGGAT
CGATATCTGCGGCCTAGCTAGCGCTTAAGGCCTGTTAACCGGTATGGATGTATGCGTCCGTCTTGCCCTG
TGGCTCCTCTGGGGACTCCTCCTGCACCAGGGCCAGAGCCTCAGCCATAGTCACAGTGAGAAGGCGACAG
GAACCAGCTCGGGCGCCGGTTTAAACGACCCTAGCAAAGACTCAAAAGCTCAGGTGTCCGCTGCCGAGGC
TGGCATTACTGGAACATGGTACAATCAGCTCGGGAGCACCTTTATTGTGACTGCTGGAGCCGATGGAGCC
CTCACCGGAACATACGAATCTGCTGTGGGAAACGCCGAATCACGGTACGTCCTCACTGGCCGATACGATA
GTGCCCCTGCCACCGACGGATCTGGGACTGCCCTGGGATGGACTGTCGCTTGGAAAAACAACTACCGGAA
TGCTCATTCTGCCACAACATGGAGTGGACAGTACGTGGGAGGCGCTGAGGCTAGAATCAATACACAGTGG
CTGCTCACATCTGGCACAACCGAGGCAAATGCTTGGAAATCCACCCTGGTGGGACATGACACATTCACCA
AAGTGAAACCCTCCGCCGCTTCAATCGATGCCGCCAAAAAAGCCGGAGTCAACAACGGCAATCCTCTGGA
TGCCGTCCAGCAGCTCGGACCGAAAGATGAACTGTGAGCGGCCGCATAGATAACTGATCCAGTGTGCTGG
AATTAATTCGCTGTCTGCGAGGGCCAGCTGTTGGGGTGAGTACTCCCTCTCAAAAGCGGGCATGACTTCT
GCGCTAAGATTGTCAGTTTCCAAAAACGAGGAGGATTTGATATTCACCTGGCCCGCGGTGATGCCTTTGA
GGGTGGCCGCGTCCATCTGGTCAGAAAAGACAATCTTTTTGTTGTCAAGCTTGAGGTGTGGCAGGCTTGA
GATCTGGCCATACACTTGAGTGACAATGACATCCACTTTGCCTTTCTCTCCACAGGTGTCCACTCCCAGG
TCCAACTGCAGGTCGAGCATGCATCTAGGGCGGCCAATTCCGCCCCTCTCCCTCCCCCCCCCCTAACGTT
ACTGGCCGAAGCCGCTTGGAATAAGGCCGGTGTGCGTTTGTCTATATGTTATTTTCCACCATATTGCCGT
CTTTTGGCAATGTGAGGGCCCGGAAACCTGGCCCTGTCTTCTTGACGAGCATTCCTAGGGGTCTTTCCCC
TCTCGCCAAAGGAATGCAAGGTCTGTTGAATGTCGTGAAGGAAGCAGTTCCTCTGGAAGCTTCTTGAAGA
CAAACAACGTCTGTAGCGACCCTTTGCAGGCAGCGGAACCCCCCACCTGGCGACAGGTGCCTCTGCGGCC
AAAAGCCACGTGTATAAGATACACCTGCAAAGGCGGCACAACCCCAGTGCCACGTTGTGAGTTGGATAGT
TGTGGAAAGAGTCAAATGGCTCTCCTCAAGCGTATTCAACAAGGGGCTGAAGGATGCCCAGAAGGTACCC
CATTGTATGGGATCTGATCTGGGGCCTCGGTGCACATGCTTTACATGTGTTTAGTCGAGGTTAAAAAAAC
GTCTAGGCCCCCCGAACCACGGGGACGTGGTTTTCCTTTGAAAAACACGATGATAAGCTTGCCACAACCC
GGGAGGCGCGCCATGAAGTTAAGTCGCCAGTTCACCGTGTTTGGCAGCGCGATCTTCTGCGTCGTAATCT
TCTCACTCTACCTGATGCTGGACAGGGGTCACTTGGACTACCCTCGGGGCCCGCGCCAGGAGGGCTCCTT
TCCGCAGGGCCAGCTTTCAATATTGCAAGAAAAGATTGACCATTTGGAGCGTTTGCTCGCTGAGAACAAC
GAGATTATCTCAAATATCAGAGACTCAGTCATCAACCTGAGCGAGTCTGTGGAGGACGGCCCGCGGGGGT
CACCAGGCAACGCCAGCCAAGGCTCCATCCACCTCCACTCGCCACAGTTGGCCCTGCAGGCTGACCCCAG
AGACTGTTTGGATCCCACCGGTCGCCACCGGAATTCCATGGACGAGAAGACCACTGGTTGGCGAGGTGGA
CACGTTGTTGAAGGACTGGCTGGGGAACTTGAACAACTTCGTGCACGACTGGAGCATCACCCACAAGGTC
AACGTGAACCACCTGCAGGTTCTGAACTCATCAAGGAAAACATGCATATGAAACTGTACATGGAGGGAAC
CGTGGATAATCACCACTTCAAGTGTACTAGTGAGGGCGAGGGCAAACCTTACGAGGGAACACAGACCATG
AGGATCAAAGTCGTCGAGGGCGGACCTCTGCCTTTCGCTTTCGACATTCTGGCCACATCCTTTCTGTACG
GCTCCAAAACCTTCATCAACCACACACAGGGCATCCCCGATTTCTTCAAACAGTCCTTCCCCGAGGGCTT
CACATGGGAACGAGTGACAACCTACGAGGACGGAGGAGTGCTCACCGCTACTCAGGATACTAGCCTCCAG
GATGGATGTCTCATCTACAACGTGAAAATCCGAGGCGTGAACTTCACCTCAAATGGCCCCGTGATGCAGA
AAAAAACTCTCGGCTGGGAGGCCTTTACTGAAACCCTGTACCCTGCCGATGGCGGCCTGGAGGGGCGAAA
TGATATGGCTCTGAAACTCGTGGGAGGATCTCACCTCATTGCCAACATCAAAACCACCTACCGGAGCAAA
AAACCTGCCAAAAATCTGAAAATGCCTGGCGTCTACTACGTCGATTACCGGCTGGAACGAATCAAAGAGG
CCAACAACGAAACTTACGTGGAACAGCACGAAGTCGCCGTGGCTCGATACTGTGACCTGCCTAGCAAACT
GGGACACAAAGGCCGGCCTTAAGGCCTCGAGGGCCAATTAATTAACTCTAGATAACTGATCATAATCAGC
CATACCACATTTGTAGAGGTTTTACTTGCTTTAAAAAACCTCCCACACCTCCCCCTGAACCTGAAACATA
AAATGAATGCAATTGTTGTTGTTAACTTGTTTATTGCAGCTTATAATGGTTACAAATAAAGCAATAGCAT
CACAAATTTCACAAATAAAGCATTTTTTTCACTGCATTCTAGTTGTGGTTTGTCCAAACTCATCAATGTA
TCTTAACGCGTCGAGTGCATTCTAGTTGTGGTTTGTCCAAACTCATCAATGTATCTTATCATGTCTGTAT
ACCGTCGACCTCTAGCTAGAGCTTGGCGTAATCATGGTCATAGCTGTTTCCTGTGTGAAATTGTTATCCG
CTCACAATTCCACACAACATACGAGCCGGAAGCATAAAGTGTAAAGCCTGGGGTGCCTAATGAGTGAGCT
AACTCACATTAATTGCGTTGCGCTCACTGCCCGCTTTCCAGTCGGGAAACCTGTCGTGCCAGCTGCATTA
ATGAATCGGCCAACGCGCGGGGAGAGGCGGTTTGCGTATTGGGCGCTCTTCCGCTTCCTCGCTCACTGAC
TCGCTGCGCTCGGTCGTTCGGCTGCGGCGAGCGGTATCAGCTCACTCAAAGGCGGTAATACGGTTATCCA
CAGAATCAGGGGATAACGCAGGAAAGAACATGTGAGCAAAAGGCCAGCAAAAGGCCAGGAACCGTAAAAA
GGCCGCGTTGCTGGCGTTTTTCCATAGGCTCCGCCCCCCTGACGAGCATCACAAAAATCGACGCTCAAGT
CAGAGGTGGCGAAACCCGACAGGACTATAAAGATACCAGGCGTTTCCCCCTGGAAGCTCCCTCGTGCGCT
CTCCTGTTCCGACCCTGCCGCTTACCGGATACCTGTCCGCCTTTCTCCCTTCGGGAAGCGTGGCGCTTTC
TCAATGCTCACGCTGTAGGTATCTCAGTTCGGTGTAGGTCGTTCGCTCCAAGCTGGGCTGTGTGCACGAA
CCCCCCGTTCAGCCCGACCGCTGCGCCTTATCCGGTAACTATCGTCTTGAGTCCAACCCGGTAAGACACG
ACTTATCGCCACTGGCAGCAGCCACTGGTAACAGGATTAGCAGAGCGAGGTATGTAGGCGGTGCTACAGA
GTTCTTGAAGTGGTGGCCTAACTACGGCTACACTAGAAGGACAGTATTTGGTATCTGCGCTCTGCTGAAG
CCAGTTACCTTCGGAAAAAGAGTTGGTAGCTCTTGATCCGGCAAACAAACCACCGCTGGTAGCGGTGGTT
TTTTTGTTTGCAAGCAGCAGATTACGCGCAGAAAAAAAGGATCTCAAGAAGATCCTTTGATCTTTTCTAC
GGGGTCTGACGCTCAGTGGAACGAAAACTCACGTTAAGGGATTTTGGTCATGAGATTATCAAAAAGGATC
TTCACCTAGATCCTTTTAAATTAAAAATGAAGTTTTAAATCAATCTAAAGTATATATGAGTAAACTTGGT
CTGACAGTTACCAATGCTTAATCAGTGAGGCACCTATCTCAGCGATCTGTCTATTTCGTTCATCCATAGT
TGCCTGACTCCCCGTCGTGTAGATAACTACGATACGGGAGGGCTTACCATCTGGCCCCAGTGCTGCAATG
ATACCGCGAGACCCACGCTCACCGGCTCCAGATTTATCAGCAATAAACCAGCCAGCCGGAAGGGCCGAGC
GCAGAAGTGGTCCTGCAACTTTATCCGCCTCCATCCAGTCTATTAATTGTTGCCGGGAAGCTAGAGTAAG
TAGTTCGCCAGTTAATAGTTTGCGCAACGTTGTTGCCATTGCTACAGGCATCGTGGTGTCACGCTCGTCG
TTTGGTATGGCTTCATTCAGCTCCGGTTCCCAACGATCAAGGCGAGTTACATGATCCCCCATGTTGTGCA
AAAAAGCGGTTAGCTCCTTCGGTCCTCCGATCGTTGTCAGAAGTAAGTTGGCCGCAGTGTTATCACTCAT
GGTTATGGCAGCACTGCATAATTCTCTTACTGTCATGCCATCCGTAAGATGCTTTTCTGTGACTGGTGAG
TACTCAACCAAGTCATTCTGAGAATAGTGTATGCGGCGACCGAGTTGCTCTTGCCCGGCGTCAATACGGG
ATAATACCGCGCCACATAGCAGAACTTTAAAAGTGCTCATCATTGGAAAACGTTCTTCGGGGCGAAAACT
CTCAAGGATCTTACCGCTGTTGAGATCCAGTTCGATGTAACCCACTCGTGCACCCAACTGATCTTCAGCA
TCTTTTACTTTCACCAGCGTTTCTGGGTGAGCAAAAACAGGAAGGCAAAATGCCGCAAAAAAGGGAATAA
GGGCGACACGGAAATGTTGAATACTCATACTCTTCCTTTTTCAATATTATTGAAGCATTTATCAGGGTTA
TTGTCTCATGAGCGGATACATATTTGAATGTATTTAGAAAAATAAACAAATAGGGGTTCCGCGCACATTT
CCCCGAAAAGTGCCACCTGACGTC
