>Addgene plasmid #65254 | Str-KDEL_ManII-SBP-tagBFP | addgene partial sequence | sequence record 114910 | IRES-F 5'-TGGCTCTCCTCAAGCGTATT-3'
ATTGTATGGGATCTGATCTGGGGCCTCGGTGCACATGCTTTACATGTGTTTAGTCGAGGTTAAAAAAACG
TCTAGGCCCCCCGAACCACGGGGACGTGGTTTTCCTTTGAAAAACACGATGATAAGCTTGCCACAACCCG
GGAGGCGCGCCATGAAGTTAAGTCGCCAGTTCACCGTGTTTGGCAGCGCGATCTTCTGCGTCGTAATCTT
CTCACTCTACCTGATGCTGGACAGGGGTCACTTGGACTACCCTCGGGGCCCGCGCCAGGAGGGCTCCTTT
CCGCAGGGCCAGCTTTCAATATTGCAAGAAAAGATTGACCATTTGGAGCGTTTGCTCGCTGAGAACAACG
AGATTATCTCAAATATCAGAGACTCAGTCATCAACCTGAGCGAGTCTGTGGAGGACGGCCCGCGGGGGTC
ACCAGGCAACGCCAGCCAAGGCTCCATCCACCTCCACTCGCCACAGTTGGCCCTGCAGGCTGACCCCAGA
GACTGTTTGGATCCCACCGGTCGCCACCGGAATTCCATGGACGAGAAGACCACTGGTTGGCGAGGTGGAC
ACGTTGTTGAAGGACTGGCTGGGGAACTTGAACAACTTCGTGCACGACTGGAGCATCACCCACAAGGTCA
ACGTGAACCACCTGCAGGTTCTGAACTCATCAAGGAAAACATGCATATGAAACTGTACATGGAGGGAACC
GTGGATAATCACCACTTCAAGTGTACTAGTGAGGGCGAGGGCAAACCTTACGAGGGAACACAGACCATGA
GGATCAAAGTCGTCGA
