>Addgene plasmid #65254 | Str-KDEL_ManII-SBP-tagBFP | addgene partial sequence | sequence record 114912 | SV40pA-R 5'-GAAATTTGTGATGCTATTGC-3'
TTGCATTCATTTTATGTTTCAGGTTCAGGGGGAGGTGTGGGAGGTTTTTTAAAGCAAGTAAAACCTCTAC
AAATGTGGTATGGCTGATTATGATCAGTTATCTAGAGTTAATTAATTGGCCCTCGAGGCCTTAAGGCCGG
CCTTTGTGTCCCAGTTTGCTAGGCAGGTCACAGTATCGAGCCACGGCGACTTCGTGCTGTTCCACGTAAG
TTTCGTTGTTGGCCTCTTTGATTCGTTCCAGCCGGTAATCGACGTAGTAGACGCCAGGCATTTTCAGATT
TTTGGCAGGTTTTTTGCTCCGGTAGGTGGTTTTGATGTTGGCAATGAGGTGAGATCCTCCCACGAGTTTC
AGAGCCATATCATTTCGCCCCTCCAGGCCGCCATCGGCAGGGTACAGGGTTTCAGTAAAGGCCTCCCAGC
CGAGAGTTTTTTTCTGCATCACGGGGCCATTTGAGGTGAAGTTCACGCCTCGGATTTTCACGTTGTAGAT
GAGACATCCATCCTGGAGGCTAGTATCCTGAGTAGCGGTGAGCACTCCTCCGTCCTCGTAGGTTGTCACT
CGTTCCCATGTGAAGCCCTCGGGGAAGGACTGTTTGAAGAAATCGGGGATGCCCTGTGTGTGGTTGATGA
AGGTTTTGGAGCCGTACAGAAAGGATGTGGCCAGAATGTCG
